>Addgene plasmid #201870 | pET3-ARL5B-His6 | addgene full sequence | sequence record 402996 | Addgene NGS Result
GCACCTGTGGCGCCGGTGATGCCGGCCACGATGCGTCCGGCGTAGAGGATCGAGATCTCGATCCCGCGAA
ATTAATACGACTCACTATAGGGAGACCACAACGGTTTCCCTCTAGAAATAATTTTGTTTAACTTTAAGAA
GGAGATATACATATGGGGCTGATCTTCGCCAAACTGTGGAGCCTCTTCTGTAACCAAGAACACAAAGTAA
TTATAGTGGGACTGGATAATGCAGGGAAAACCACCATTCTTTACCAATTCTTAATGAATGAAGTGGTTCA
TACTTCTCCAACCATAGGAAGCAATGTTGAAGAAATAGTTGTGAAGAACACTCATTTTCTTATGTGGGAT
ATTGGTGGTCAGGAGTCTCTGCGATCATCCTGGAACACATATTACTCAAATACAGAGTTCATCATTCTTG
TTGTTGATAGCATTGACAGGGAACGACTAGCTATTACAAAAGAAGAATTATACAGAATGTTGGCTCATGA
GGATTTACGGAAGGCTGCAGTCCTTATCTTTGCAAATAAACAGGATATGAAAGGGTGTATGACAGCAGCT
GAAATCTCGAAATACCTCACCCTTAGTTCAATTAAGGATCATCCATGGCACATTCAATCCTGCTGTGCTC
TCACAGGAGAAGGGTTATGCCAAGGTCTAGAGTGGATGACCTCCCGGATTGGTGTGAGAGGCAGCGGCAG
CGGCAGCCATCACCATCACCATCACTAAGGATCCGGCTGCTAACAAAGCCCGAAAGGAAGCTGAGTTGGC
TGCTGCCACCGCTGAGCAATAACTAGCATAACCCCTTGGGGCCTCTAAACGGGTCTTGAGGGGTTTTTTG
CTGAAAGGAGGAACTATATCCGGATATCCACAGGACGGGTGTGGTCGCCATGATCGCGTAGTCGATAGTG
GCTCCAAGTAGCGAAGCGAGCAGGACTGGGCGGCGGCCAAAGCGGTCGGACAGTGCTCCGAGAACGGGTG
CGCATAGAAATTGCATCAACGCATATAGCGCTAGCAGCACGCCATAGTGACTGGCGATGCTGTCGGAATG
GACGATATCCCGCAAGAGGCCCGGCAGTACCGGCATAACCAAGCCTATGCCTACAGCATCCAGGGTGACG
GTGCCGAGGATGACGATGAGCGCATTGTTAGATTTCATACACGGTGCCTGACTGCGTTAGCAATTTAACT
GTGATAAACTACCGCATTAAAGCTTATCGATGATAAGCTGTCAAACATGAGAATTCTTGAAGACGAAAGG
GCCTCGTGATACGCCTATTTTTATAGGTTAATGTCATGATAATAATGGTTTCTTAGACGTCAGGTGGCAC
TTTTCGGGGAAATGTGCGCGGAACCCCTATTTGTTTATTTTTCTAAATACATTCAAATATGTATCCGCTC
ATGAGACAATAACCCTGATAAATGCTTCAATAATATTGAAAAAGGAAGAGTATGAGTATTCAACATTTCC
GTGTCGCCCTTATTCCCTTTTTTGCGGCATTTTGCCTTCCTGTTTTTGCTCACCCAGAAACGCTGGTGAA
AGTAAAAGATGCTGAAGATCAGTTGGGTGCACGAGTGGGTTACATCGAACTGGATCTCAACAGCGGTAAG
ATCCTTGAGAGTTTTCGCCCCGAAGAACGTTTTCCAATGATGAGCACTTTTAAAGTTCTGCTATGTGGCG
CGGTATTATCCCGTGTTGACGCCGGGCAAGAGCAACTCGGTCGCCGCATACACTATTCTCAGAATGACTT
GGTTGAGTACTCACCAGTCACAGAAAAGCATCTTACGGATGGCATGACAGTAAGAGAATTATGCAGTGCT
GCCATAACCATGAGTGATAACACTGCGGCCAACTTACTTCTGACAACGATCGGAGGACCGAAGGAGCTAA
CCGCTTTTTTGCACAACATGGGGGATCATGTAACTCGCCTTGATCGTTGGGAACCGGAGCTGAATGAAGC
CATACCAAACGACGAGCGTGACACCACGATGCCTGCAGCAATGGCAACAACGTTGCGCAAACTATTAACT
GGCGAACTACTTACTCTAGCTTCCCGGCAACAATTAATAGACTGGATGGAGGCGGATAAAGTTGCAGGAC
CACTTCTGCGCTCGGCCCTTCCGGCTGGCTGGTTTATTGCTGATAAATCTGGAGCCGGTGAGCGTGGGTC
TCGCGGTATCATTGCAGCACTGGGGCCAGATGGTAAGCCCTCCCGTATCGTAGTTATCTACACGACGGGG
AGTCAGGCAACTATGGATGAACGAAATAGACAGATCGCTGAGATAGGTGCCTCACTGATTAAGCATTGGT
AACTGTCAGACCAAGTTTACTCATATATACTTTAGATTGATTTAAAACTTCATTTTTAATTTAAAAGGAT
CTAGGTGAAGATCCTTTTTGATAATCTCATGACCAAAATCCCTTAACGTGAGTTTTCGTTCCACTGAGCG
TCAGACCCCGTAGAAAAGATCAAAGGATCTTCTTGAGATCCTTTTTTTCTGCGCGTAATCTGCTGCTTGC
AAACAAAAAAACCACCGCTACCAGCGGTGGTTTGTTTGCCGGATCAAGAGCTACCAACTCTTTTTCCGAA
GGTAACTGGCTTCAGCAGAGCGCAGATACCAAATACTGTCCTTCTAGTGTAGCCGTAGTTAGGCCACCAC
TTCAAGAACTCTGTAGCACCGCCTACATACCTCGCTCTGCTAATCCTGTTACCAGTGGCTGCTGCCAGTG
GCGATAAGTCGTGTCTTACCGGGTTGGACTCAAGACGATAGTTACCGGATAAGGCGCAGCGGTCGGGCTG
AACGGGGGGTTCGTGCACACAGCCCAGCTTGGAGCGAACGACCTACACCGAACTGAGATACCTACAGCGT
GAGCTATGAGAAAGCGCCACGCTTCCCGAAGGGAGAAAGGCGGACAGGTATCCGGTAAGCGGCAGGGTCG
GAACAGGAGAGCGCACGAGGGAGCTTCCAGGGGGAAACGCCTGGTATCTTTATAGTCCTGTCGGGTTTCG
CCACCTCTGACTTGAGCGTCGATTTTTGTGATGCTCGTCAGGGGGGCGGAGCCTATGGAAAAACGCCAGC
AACGCGGCCTTTTTACGGTTCCTGGCCTTTTGCTGGCCTTTTGCTCACATGTTCTTTCCTGCGTTATCCC
CTGATTCTGTGGATAACCGTATTACCGCCTTTGAGTGAGCTGATACCGCTCGCCGCAGCCGAACGACCGA
GCGCAGCGAGTCAGTGAGCGAGGAAGCGGAAGAGCGCCTGATGCGGTATTTTCTCCTTACGCATCTGTGC
GGTATTTCACACCGCATATATGGTGCACTCTCAGTACAATCTGCTCTGATGCCGCATAGTTAAGCCAGTA
TACACTCCGCTATCGCTACGTGACTGGGTCATGGCTGCGCCCCGACACCCGCCAACACCCGCTGACGCGC
CCTGACGGGCTTGTCTGCTCCCGGCATCCGCTTACAGACAAGCTGTGACCGTCTCCGGGAGCTGCATGTG
TCAGAGGTTTTCACCGTCATCACCGAAACGCGCGAGGCAGCTGCGGTAAAGCTCATCAGCGTGGTCGTGA
AGCGATTCACAGATGTCTGCCTGTTCATCCGCGTCCAGCTCGTTGAGTTTCTCCAGAAGCGTTAATGTCT
GGCTTCTGATAAAGCGGGCCATGTTAAGGGCGGTTTTTTCCTGTTTGGTCACTGATGCCTCCGTGTAAGG
GGGATTTCTGTTCATGGGGGTAATGATACCGATGAAACGAGAGAGGATGCTCACGATACGGGTTACTGAT
GATGAACATGCCCGGTTACTGGAACGTTGTGAGGGTAAACAACTGGCGGTATGGATGCGGCGGGACCAGA
GAAAAATCACTCAGGGTCAATGCCAGCGCTTCGTTAATACAGATGTAGGTGTTCCACAGGGTAGCCAGCA
GCATCCTGCGATGCAGATCCGGAACATAATGGTGCAGGGCGCTGACTTCCGCGTTTCCAGACTTTACGAA
ACACGGAAACCGAAGACCATTCATGTTGTTGCTCAGGTCGCAGACGTTTTGCAGCAGCAGTCGCTTCACG
TTCGCTCGCGTATCGGTGATTCATTCTGCTAACCAGTAAGGCAACCCCGCCAGCCTAGCCGGGTCCTCAA
CGACAGGAGCACGATCATGCGCACCCGTGGCCAGGACCCAACGCTGCCCGAGATGCGCCGCGTGCGGCTG
CTGGAGATGGCGGACGCGATGGATATGTTCTGCCAAGGGTTGGTTTGCGCATTCACAGTTCTCCGCAAGA
ATTGATTGGCTCCAATTCTTGGAGTGGTGAATCCGTTAGCGAGGTGCCGCCGGCTTCCATTCAGGTCGAG
GTGGCCCGGCTCCATGCACCGCGACGCAACGCGGGGAGGCAGACAAGGTATAGGGCGGCGCCTACAATCC
ATGCCAACCCGTTCCATGTGCTCGCCGAGGCGGCATAAATCGCCGTGACGATCAGCGGTCCAGTGATCGA
AGTTAGGCTGGTAAGAGCCGCGAGCGATCCTTGAAGCTGTCCCTGATGGTCGTCATCTACCTGCCTGGAC
AGCATGGCCTGCAACGCGGGCATCCCGATGCCGCCGGAAGCGAGAAGAATCATAATGGGGAAGGCCATCC
AGCCTCGCGTCGCGAACGCCAGCAAGACGTAGCCCAGCGCGTCGGCCGCCATGCCGGCGATAATGGCCTG
CTTCTCGCCGAAACGTTTGGTGGCGGGACCAGTGACGAAGGCTTGAGCGAGGGCGTGCAAGATTCCGAAT
ACCGCAAGCGACAGGCCGATCATCGTCGCGCTCCAGCGAAAGCGGTCCTCGCCGAAAATGACCCAGAGCG
CTGCCGGCACCTGTCCTACGAGTTGCATGATAAAGAAGACAGTCATAAGTGCGGCGACGATAGTCATGCC
CCGCGCCCACCGGAAGGAGCTGACTGGGTTGAAGGCTCTCAAGGGCATCGGTCGACGCTCTCCCTTATGC
GACTCCTGCATTAGGAAGCAGCCCAGTAGTAGGTTGAGGCCGTTGAGCACCGCCGCCGCAAGGAATGGTG
CATGCAAGGAGATGGCGCCCAACAGTCCCCCGGCCACGGGGCCTGCCACCATACCCACGCCGAAACAAGC
GCTCATGAGCCCGAAGTGGCGAGCCCGATCTTCCCCATCGGTGATGTCGGCGATATAGGCGCCAGCAACC
Features (pLannotate 1.2.2; 15 found; start..end, strand, type, name):
     73..91      +  promoter       T7 promoter: promoter for bacteriophage T7 RNA polymerase
    123..145     +  RBS            RBS: efficient ribosome binding site from bacteriophage T7 gene 10 (Olins and Rangwala, 1989)
    153..689     +  CDS            ARL5B: ARL5B_HUMAN - Also known as ARL8. Experimental evidence at protein level: Swiss-Prot protein existence level 1. Binds and exchanges GTP and GDP. From Homo sapiens (Human).
    708..725     +  CDS            7xHis (fragment): 6xHis affinity tag
    736..785     +  CDS            SET1 (fragment): solubility-enhancement tag derived from T7 phage gene 10B
    793..840     +  terminator     T7 terminator: transcription terminator for bacteriophage T7 RNA polymerase
    866..1158    -  CDS            TcR (fragment): tetracycline efflux protein; tet; confers resistance to tetracycline
   1206..1234    -  promoter       tet promoter: E. coli promoter for tetracycline efflux protein gene
   1347..1451    +  promoter       AmpR promoter: bla
   1452..2312    +  CDS            AmpR: β-lactamase; bla; confers resistance to ampicillin, carbenicillin, and related antibiotics
   2483..3071    +  rep_origin     ori: high-copy-number ColE1/pMB1/pBR322/pUC origin of replication
   3257..3399    -  misc_feature   bom: basis of mobility region from pBR322
   3501..3692    -  CDS            rop: Rop protein, which maintains plasmids at low copy number; rop
   3709..4089    +  CDS            YPB1_ECOLX: Protein predicted: Swiss-Prot protein existence level 4. From Escherichia coli.
   4331..51      -  CDS            TcR (fragment) (across the origin): tetracycline efflux protein; tet; confers resistance to tetracycline
