[The description below was written by a language model from this plasmid's Addgene catalogue record and pLannotate feature annotations shown in this document.]
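Description:
pET3-ARL5B-His6 is a bacterial expression plasmid built on the pET3C backbone for producing the small GTPase ARL5B in E. coli. It carries a ColE1/pBR322-type origin together with the bom mobility region and the rop gene, and is selected with ampicillin through the β-lactamase (AmpR) gene and its own promoter. Fragments of the tetracycline resistance gene and its promoter remain as non-functional leftovers of the pBR322 ancestry of pET vectors. The catalogue lists the plasmid as high copy, although rop is normally associated with reduced copy number. The sequenced record is about 5.2 kb.

The ARL5B coding sequence was inserted between NdeI and BamHI sites, which places it downstream of the T7 promoter and the efficient ribosome binding site from phage T7 gene 10. A T7 terminator closes the transcription unit. The open reading frame continues through a short glycine-serine linker into a C-terminal 6xHis tag, allowing purification by immobilised metal affinity chromatography. A short gene 10-derived fragment annotated after the tag appears to be vector-derived sequence rather than an intended fusion partner. Because transcription depends on T7 RNA polymerase, expression requires a host strain that supplies that enzyme. No lac operator or lacI is annotated, so the promoter is not repressed on the plasmid itself.

The record is inconsistent about species. The stated purpose and the automated annotation describe human ARL5B, whereas the insert fields list mouse and a mouse reference transcript. The origin of the coding sequence should therefore be checked against the sequence. The construct is intended for recombinant production of tagged ARL5B, a protein that binds and exchanges GTP and GDP.
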