Addgene plasmid #201870: pET3-ARL5B-His6
Purpose: Used for bacterial expression of human protein ARL5B
Depositing lab: Richard Kahn. Depositing organization: Emory University.
Backbone
  Vector backbone: pET3C
  Backbone size w/o insert (bp): 4600
  Vector type: Bacterial Expression
Growth in bacteria
  Bacterial resistance: Ampicillin, 100 μg/mL
  Growth temperature: 37°C
  Growth strain: DH5alpha
  Copy number: High Copy
Gene/Insert
  Gene/Insert name: ARL5B
  Species: M. musculus (mouse)
  GenBank ID: NM_029466.5
  Tag / fusion protein: 6xHis (GSGSGSHHHHHH) (C terminal on insert)
  Cloning method: Restriction Enzyme; 5′ cloning site NdeI (unknown if destroyed); 3′ cloning site BamHI (unknown if destroyed)
Terms and licenses: Academic/Nonprofit Terms; Industry Terms: Not Available to Industry
How to cite: pET3-ARL5B-His6 was a gift from Richard Kahn (Addgene plasmid # 201870 ; http://n2t.net/addgene:201870 ; RRID:Addgene_201870)
